Addgene plasmid #68902: pAT751
Purpose: NanoLuc expressed constiutively from PAM1, pNBU2 backbone, AmpR
Depositing lab: Timothy Lu & Christopher Voigt. Depositing organization: Massachusetts Institute of Technology. Publication: Programming a Human Commensal Bacterium, Bacteroides thetaiotaomicron, to Sense and Respond to Stimuli in the Murine Gut Microbiota. Mimee M, Tucker AC, Voigt CA, Lu TK. Cell Syst. 2015 Jul 29;1(1):62-71. doi: 10.1016/j.cels.2015.06.001. PubMed 26918244.
Backbone
  Vector backbone: pNBU2
  Total vector size (bp): 5767
  Vector type: Bacterial Expression
  Selectable markers: Erythromycin in Bacteroides
Growth in bacteria
  Bacterial resistance: Ampicillin, 100 μg/mL
  Growth temperature: 37°C
  Growth strain: Pir1
  Copy number: Low Copy
Gene/Insert
  Gene/Insert name: NanoLuc
  Insert size (bp): 516
Terms and licenses: Academic/Nonprofit Terms; Industry Terms: Not Available to Industry
How to cite: pAT751 was a gift from Timothy Lu & Christopher Voigt (Addgene plasmid # 68902 ; http://n2t.net/addgene:68902 ; RRID:Addgene_68902)
