[The description below was written by a language model from this plasmid's Addgene catalogue record and pLannotate feature annotations shown in this document.]
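Description:
pAT751 is a 5,767 bp bacterial expression plasmid built on the pNBU2 backbone, designed to deliver a constitutive luciferase reporter into Bacteroides, in particular the human gut commensal Bacteroides thetaiotaomicron. It replicates in E. coli from the R6K γ origin, which depends on the pi initiator protein. It must therefore be kept in a pir-expressing host, such as the Pir1 strain listed in the record, where it is maintained at low copy. Selection in E. coli is by ampicillin through the β-lactamase gene (AmpR). An erm-family rRNA methyltransferase gene, which the automated annotation matched to ermC', provides the erythromycin resistance used for selection in Bacteroides. An incP oriT with an adjacent traJ fragment allows conjugative transfer of the plasmid from a suitable E. coli donor into the recipient. Because the R6K origin cannot function without pi, the plasmid behaves as a suicide vector there. pNBU2 vectors are generally known to persist by integrase-mediated insertion into the chromosome, but the feature table leaves roughly the first 1.8 kb unannotated and names no integrase or attachment site.

The payload is NanoLuc, a 516 bp insert. It appears in the annotation as a fragment homologous to the catalytic subunit of the Oplophorus gracilirostris luciferase, from which NanoLuc was engineered. It lies downstream of a remnant multiple cloning site. According to the record it is expressed constitutively from a promoter called PAM1, which is not itself annotated in the feature table but presumably lies in the gap just upstream of the coding sequence. The construct gives a sensitive luminescent readout of constitutive promoter strength, and fits the associated work on characterising genetic parts for programming B. thetaiotaomicron in the mouse gut microbiota.
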