Features (pLannotate 1.2.2; 8 found; start..end, strand, type, name):
   1839..2567    -  CDS            ermC': ERM_BACIU - Experimental evidence at protein level: Swiss-Prot protein existence level 1. This protein produces a dimethylation of the adenine residue at position 2085 in 23S rRNA, resulting in reduced affinity between ribosomes and macrolide-lincosamide-streptogramin B antibiotics. From Bacillus subtilis.
   3038..3054    +  promoter       AmpR promoter (fragment): bla
   3055..3915    +  CDS            AmpR: β-lactamase; bla; confers resistance to ampicillin, carbenicillin, and related antibiotics
   3968..4013    -  CDS            traJ (fragment): oriT-recognizing protein; traJ
   4046..4155    -  oriT           oriT: incP origin of transfer
   4326..4714    +  rep_origin     R6K γ ori: γ replication origin from E. coli plasmid R6K; requires the R6K initiator protein pi for replication
   4726..4747    +  misc_feature   MCS (fragment): pBluescript multiple cloning site
   5056..5568    +  CDS            LUCI_OPLGR (fragment): Experimental evidence at protein level: Swiss-Prot protein existence level 1. Catalytic subunit of oplophorus-luciferin 2-monooxygenase. Oxidoreductase that converts coelenterazine (the oplophorus luciferin) to coelenteramide under emission of blue light with a maximum at 454 nm. Is also active with bisdeoxycoelenterazine. From Oplophorus gracilirostris (Luminous shrimp).
>Addgene plasmid #68902 | pAT751 | depositor full sequence | sequence record 121365 | pAT751 sequence 5767 bps
ATCCATCAAAATTCGTTTTCTCTATGTTGGATTCCTTGTTGCTCATATTGTGATGATAATTTCTACAAAT
ATAGTCATTGGTAACTATCTATGAAACTGTTTGATACTTTTATAGTTGATTAAACTTGTTCATGGCATTT
GCCTTAATATCATCCGCTATGTCAATGTAGGGTTTCATAGCTTTGTAGTCGCTGTGTCCCGTCCATTTCA
TGACCACCTGTGCCGGGATTCCGAGAGCCAGCGCATTGCAGATGAATGTCCTTCTTCCTGCATGGGTACT
GAGCAAAGCGTATTTGGGTGTGACTTCATCAATACGTTCATTTCCCTTGTAGTAGGTTTCCCGTACAGGC
TCGTTGATTTCTGCCAGTTCGCCCAGCTCTTTCAGGTAATCGTTCATCTTCTGGTTGCTGATGACGGGCA
GAGCCATGTAATTCTCGAAATGGATGTCCTTGTATTTGTCCAGTATGGCTTTGCTGTATTTGTTCAGTTC
AATCGTCAGGCTGTCGGCAGTCTTGACTGTGGTTATTTCGATGTGGTCGGACTTCACATCGCTTCTTTTC
AGATTGCGAACATCCGAATACCGCAAACTCGTAAAGCAGCAGAACAGGAAAACATCACGCACACGTTCCA
GGTATTGCTTATCCTTGGGTATCTGGTAGTCTTTCAGCTTGTTCAGTTCATCCCAAGTCAGGAAGATTAC
TTTTTTCGAGGTGGTTTTCAGTTTCGGTTTGAACGTATCGTATGCAATGTTCTGATGATGTCCTTTCTTG
AAGCTCCAGCGCAGGAACCATTTGAGGAATCCCATTTGCTTGCCGATGGTGCTGTTTCTCATATCCTTGG
TGTCACGCAGGAAGTTGACGTATTCGTTCAATCCAAACTCGTTGAAATAGTTGAACGTTGCATCCTCCTT
GAACTCTTTGAGGTGGTTCCTCACTGCTGCAAATTTTTCATAGGTGGATGCCGTCCAGTTATTCTGGTTA
CCGCACTCTTTTACAAACTCATCGAACACCTCCCAAAAGCTGACAGGGGCTTCTTCCGGCTGTTCTTCGC
TGGTGTCTTTCATTCTCATGTTGAAAGCTTCCTTCAACTGTTGGGTCGTTGGCATGACCTCCTGCACCTC
AAATTCCTTGAAAATATTCTGGATTTCGGCATAGTATTTCAGCAAGTCCGTATTGATTTCGGCTGCACTT
TGCTTTAGCTTGTTGGTACATCCGCTCTTTACCCGCTGCTTATCTGCATCCCATTTGGCTACGTCAATCC
GGTAGCCCGTTGTAAACTCGATGCGTTGGCTGGCAAAGATGACACGCATACGGATGGGTACGTTCTCTAC
GATTGGCACACCGTTCTTTTTCCGGCTCTCCAATGCAAAAATGATGTTGCGCTTGATATTCATAATTGGG
TGCGTTTGAAATTCTACACCCAAATATACACCCAATTATTGAGATAGCAAAAGACATTTAGAAACATTTA
CTTTTACTCTATATTGTAATTTACACTTGATTATCAGTCGTTTGCAGTCTTATGATATTCTGTGAAAGTA
TAAGTTCGAGAGCCTGTCTCTCCGCAAAAAACGCTGAAAATCAGCAGATTGCAAAACAAACACCCTGTTT
TACACCCAAGAATGTAAAGTCGGCTGTTTTTGTTTTATTTAAGATAATACAACCACTACATAATAAAAGA
GTAGCGATATTAAAAGAATCCGATGAGAAAAGACTAATATTTATCTATCCATTCAGTTTGATTTTTCAGG
ACTTTACATCGTCCTGAAAGTATTTGTTGGTACCGGTACCGAGGACGCGTAAACATTTACAGTTGCATGT
GGCCTATTGTTTTTAGCCGTTAAATATTTTATAACTATTAAATAGCGATACAAATTGTTCGAAACTAATA
TTGTTTATATCATATATTCTCGCATGTTTTAAAGCTTTATTAAATTGATTTTTTGTAAACAGTTTTTCGT
ACTCTTTGTTAACCCATTTCATTACAAAAGTTTCATATTTTTTTCTCTCTTTAAATGCCATTTTTGCTGG
CTTTCTTTTTAATACAATTAATGTGCTATCCACTTTAGGTTTTGGATGGAAATAATACCTAGGAATTTTT
GCTAATATAGAAATATCTACCTCTGCCATTAACAGCAATGCTAGTGATCTGTTTGTATCTAATAACATTT
TAGCAAAACCATATTCCACTATTAAATAACTTATTGTGGCTGAACTTTCAAAAACAATTTTTCGAATTAT
ATTTGTGCTTATGTTGTAAGGTATGCTGCCAAATATTTTATATGGATTGTGGCTAGGAAATGTAAATTTC
AGTATATCATCATTTACTATTTGATAGTTAGGATAATTTAAGAGCTTATTACGAGTTACCTCACATAATT
TAGAATCAATTTCTATCGCCGTTACAAAATTACATCTCTTTACCAATCCAGCAGTAAAATGACCTTTCCC
TGCACCTATTTCAAAGATGTTATCTTTTTCATCTAAACTTATGCAATTCATTATTTTTTCTATGTGATAT
TTTGAAGTAATAAAATTTTGACTATCTTTTATATTTACTTTGTTCATTATAACCTCTCCTTAATTTATTG
CATCTCTTTTCGAATATTTATGTTTTTTGAGAAAAGAACGTACTCATGGTTCATCCCGATATGCGTATCG
GTCTGTATATCAGCAACTTTCTATGTGTTTCAACTACAATAGTCATCTATTCTCATCTTTCTGAGTCCAC
CCCCTGCAAAGCCCCTCTTTACGACATAAAAATTCGGTCGGAAAAGGTATGCAAAAGATGTTTCTCTCTT
TAAGAGAAACTCTTCGGGATGCAAAAATATGAAAATAACTCCAATTCACCAAATTATATAGCGACTTTTT
TACAAAATGCTAAAATTTGTTGATTTCCGTCAAGCAATTGTTGAGCAAAAATGTCTTTTACGATAAAATG
ATACCTCAATATCAACTGTTTAGCAAAACGATATTTCTCTTAAAGAGAGAAACACCTTTTTGTTCACCAA
TCCCCGACTTTTAATCCCGCGGCCATGATTGAAAAAGGAAGAGTATGAGTATTCAACATTTCCGTGTCGC
CCTTATTCCCTTTTTTGCGGCATTTTGCCTTCCTGTTTTTGCTCACCCAGAAACGCTGGTGAAAGTAAAA
GATGCTGAAGATCAGTTGGGTGCACGAGTGGGTTACATCGAACTGGATCTCAACAGCGGTAAGATCCTTG
AGAGTTTTCGCCCCGAAGAACGTTTTCCAATGATGAGCACTTTTAAAGTTCTGCTATGTGGCGCGGTATT
ATCCCGTATTGACGCCGGGCAAGAGCAACTCGGTCGCCGCATACACTATTCTCAGAATGACTTGGTTGAG
TACTCACCAGTCACAGAAAAGCATCTTACGGATGGCATGACAGTAAGAGAATTATGCAGTGCTGCCATAA
CCATGAGTGATAACACTGCGGCCAACTTACTTCTGACAACGATCGGAGGACCGAAGGAGCTAACCGCTTT
TTTGCACAACATGGGGGATCATGTAACTCGCCTTGATCGTTGGGAACCGGAGCTGAATGAAGCCATACCA
AACGACGAGCGTGACACCACGATGCCTGTAGCAATGGCAACAACGTTGCGCAAACTATTAACTGGCGAAC
TACTTACTCTAGCTTCCCGGCAACAATTAATAGACTGGATGGAGGCGGATAAAGTTGCAGGACCACTTCT
GCGCTCGGCCCTTCCGGCTGGCTGGTTTATTGCTGATAAATCTGGAGCCGGTGAGCGTGGGTCTCGCGGT
ATCATTGCAGCACTGGGGCCAGATGGTAAGCCCTCCCGTATCGTAGTTATCTACACGACGGGGAGTCAGG
CAACTATGGATGAACGAAATAGACAGATCGCTGAGATAGGTGCCTCACTGATTAAGCATTGGTAACTGTC
AGACCAAGTTTACTCATAACGCGTCAATTCGAGGGGGATCAATTCCGTGATAGGTGGGCTGCCCTTCCTG
GTTGGCTTGGTTTCATCAGCCATCCGCTTGCCCTCATCTGTTACGCCGGCGGTAGCCGGCCAGCCTCGCA
GAGCAGGATTCCCGTTGAGCACCGCCAGGTGCGAATAAGGGACAGTGAAGAAGGAACACCCGCTCGCGGG
TGGGCCTACTTCACCTATCCTGCCCGGCTGACGCCGTTGGATACACCAAGGAAAGTCTACACGAACCCTT
TGGCAAAATCCTGTATATCGTGCGAAAAAGGATGGATATACCGAAAAAATCGCTATAATGACCCCGAAGC
AGGGTTATGCAGCGGAAAACGGAATTGATCCGGCCACGATGCGTCCGGCGTAGAGGATCTGAAGATCAGC
AGTTCAACCTGTTGATAGTACGTACTAAGCTCTCATGTTTCACGTACTAAGCTCTCATGTTTAACGTACT
AAGCTCTCATGTTTAACGAACTAAACCCTCATGGCTAACGTACTAAGCTCTCATGGCTAACGTACTAAGC
TCTCATGTTTCACGTACTAAGCTCTCATGTTTGAACAATAAAATTAATATAAATCAGCAACTTAAATAGC
CTCTAAGGTTTTAAGTTTTATAAGAAAAAAAAGAATATATAAGGCTTTTAAAGCTTTTAAGGTTTAACGG
TTGTGGACAACAAGCCAGGGATGTAACGCACTGAGAAGCCCTTAGAGCCTCTCAAAGCAATTTTGAGTGA
CACAGGAACACTTAACGGCTGACATGGGAATTCCCCTCCACCGCGGTGGCGGCCGCTGATCTGGAAGAAG
CAATGAAAGCTGCTGTTAAGTCTCCGAATCAGGTATTGTTCCTGACAGGTGTATTCCCATCCGGTAAACG
CGGATACTTTGCAGTTGATCTGACTCAGGAATAAATTATAAATTAAGGTAAGAAGATTGTAGGATAAGCT
AATGAAATAGAAAAAGGATGCCGTCACACAACTTGTCGGCATTCTTTTTTGCTTTGCAACAGCATAGCTC
AGCACAGAAGTTGCCTAAATATGTATGTTAACAAATTATTTGTCGTAACTTTGCACTCCAAATCTGTTTT
TAACATATGGCACTAATGGTTTTTACTCTGGAAGATTTTGTTGGCGATTGGCGTCAGACCGCGGGTTATA
ATTTGGATCAAGTCCTGGAACAGGGTGGCGTAAGCTCTCTGTTCCAGAACCTGGGTGTGAGCGTGACGCC
GATTCAGCGCATCGTTCTGTCCGGCGAGAACGGTCTGAAAATTGATATTCATGTGATCATCCCGTACGAA
GGCCTGAGCGGTGACCAAATGGGTCAAATCGAGAAAATCTTTAAAGTCGTCTACCCAGTTGACGATCACC
ACTTCAAGGTTATCTTGCATTACGGTACGCTGGTGATTGATGGTGTGACCCCGAATATGATTGACTATTT
CGGCCGTCCGTATGAAGGCATTGCCGTTTTTGACGGTAAAAAGATCACCGTCACCGGTACCCTGTGGAAT
GGCAATAAGATTATTGACGAGCGTCTGATTAACCCGGACGGCAGCCTGCTGTTCCGCGTGACCATCAACG
GTGTCACGGGTTGGCGTCTGTGCGAGCGCATCCTGGCATAATGAACTGCACTTGCTTTGATAATTAATGA
TAAACAATCTAAAAGCACTCTAATCGTTATCGGAGTGCTTTTAGATTACTAATCAAATTGCTTCTACTAA
TTGCCTATCTTCCAGTGATGGAACAGCATTTGTGCATTGGCTGCAACAATCAGCCTTACTTGTGCCTGTT
CTATTTCCGAACCGACCGCTTGTATGA
