>Addgene plasmid #68902 | pAT751 | addgene partial sequence | sequence record 126193 | pGP704-R 5'-aacaagccagggatgtaacg-3'
TTTGAGTGACACAGGAACACTTAACGGCTGACATGGGAATTCCCCTCCACCGCGGTGGCGGCCGCTGATC
TGGAAGAAGCAATGAAAGCTGCTGTTAAGTCTCCGAATCAGGTATTGTTCCTGACAGGTGTATTCCCATC
CGGTAAACGCGGATACTTTGCAGTTGATCTGACTCAGGAATAAATTATAAATTAAGGTAAGAAGATTGTA
GGATAAGCTAATGAAATAGAAAAAGGATGCCGTCACACAACTTGTCGGCATTCTTTTTTGCTTTGCAACA
GCATAGCTCAGCACAGAAGTTGCCTAAATATGTATGTTAACAAATTATTTGTCGTAACTTTGCACTCCAA
ATCTGTTTTTAACATATGGCACTAATGGTTTTTACTCTGGAAGATTTTGTTGGCGATTGGCGTCAGACCG
CGGGTTATAATTTGGATCAAGTCCTGGAACAGGGTGGCGTAAGCTCTCTGTTCCAGAACCTGGGTGTGAG
CGTGACGCCGATTCAGCGCATCGTTCTGTCCGGCGAGAACGGTCTGAAAATTGATATTCATGTGATCATC
CCGTACGAAGGCCTGAGCGGTGACCAAATGGGTCAAATCGAGAAAATCTTTAAAGTCGTCTACCCAGTTG
ACGATCACCACTTCAAGGTTATCTTGCATTACGGTACGCTGGTGATTGATGGTGTGACCCCGAATATGAT
TGACTATTTCGGCCGTCCGTATGAAGGCATTGCCGTTTTTGACGGTAAAAAGATCACCGTCACCGGTACC
CTGTGGAATGGCAATAAGATTATTGACGAGCGTCTGATTAACCCGGACGGCAGCCTGCTGTTCCGCGTGA
CCATCAACGGTGTCACG
