>Addgene plasmid #68902 | pAT751 | addgene partial sequence | sequence record 126506 | hhvEBNA1-R 5'-TGGAATAGCAAGGGCAGTTC-3'
TGGTCACGCGGAACAGCAGGCTGCCGTCCGGGTTAATCAGACGCTCGTCAATAATCTTATTGCCATTCCA
CAGGGTACCGGTGACGGTGATCTTTTTACCGTCAAAAACGGCAATGCCTTCATACGGACGGCCGAAATAG
TCAATCATATTCGGGGTCACACCATCAATCACCAGCGTACCGTAATGCAAGATAACCTTGAAGTGGTGAT
CGTCAACTGGGTAGACGACTTTAAAGATTTTCTCGATTTGACCCATTTGGTCACCGCTCAGGCCTTCGTA
CGGGATGATCACATGAATATCAATTTTCAGACCGTTCTCGCCGGACAGAACGATGCGCTGAATCGGCGTC
ACGCTCACACCCAGGTTCTGGAACAGAGAGCTTACGCCACCCTGTTCCAGGACTTGATCCAAATTATAAC
CCGCGGTCTGACGCCAATCGCCAACAAAATCTTCCAGAGTAAAAACCATTAGTGCCATATGTTAAAAACA
GATTTGGAGTGCAAAGTTACGACAAATAATTTGTTAACATACATATTTAGGCAACTTCTGTGCTGAGCTA
TGCTGTTGCAAAGCAAAAAAGAATGCCGACAAGTTGTGTGACGGCATCCTTTTTCTATTTCATTAGCTTA
TCCTACAATCTTCTTACCTTAATTTATAATTTATTCCTGAGTCAGATCAACTGCAAAGTATCCGCGTTTA
CCGGATGGGAATACACCTGTCAGGAACAATACCTGATTCGGAGACTTAACAGCAGCTTTCATTGCTTCTT
CCAGATCAGCGGCCGCCACCGCGGTGGAG
